Addgene plasmid #197807: pJMC-5-Reverse
Purpose: (Empty Backbone) Level 1 Module 5 destination vector (reverse orientation MoClo insert)
Depositing lab: Daniel Voytas. Depositing organization: University of Minnesota. Publication: An extensible vector toolkit and parts library for advanced engineering of plant genomes. Chamness JC, Kumar J, Cruz AJ, Rhuby E, Holum MJ, Cody JP, Tibebu R, Gamo ME, Starker CG, Zhang F, Voytas DF. Plant Genome. 2023 Mar 9:e20312. doi: 10.1002/tpg2.20312. PubMed 36896468.
Backbone
  Vector backbone: Unspecified
  Backbone manufacturer: Self-made
  Vector type: Unspecified
Growth in bacteria
  Bacterial resistance: Chloramphenicol and Ampicillin, 25 & 100 μg/mL
  Growth temperature: 37°C
  Growth strain: ccdB Survival
  Copy number: High Copy
Gene/Insert
  Gene/Insert name: None
Terms and licenses: Academic/Nonprofit Terms; Industry Terms: Not Available to Industry
Depositor comments: Please visit https://www.biorxiv.org/content/10.1101/2022.10.15.511792v1 for bioRxiv preprint.
How to cite: pJMC-5-Reverse was a gift from Daniel Voytas (Addgene plasmid # 197807 ; http://n2t.net/addgene:197807 ; RRID:Addgene_197807)
