[The description below was written by a language model from this plasmid's Addgene catalogue record and pLannotate feature annotations shown in this document.]
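Description:
pJMC-5-Reverse is an empty Level 1 destination vector from a modular cloning (MoClo-style) toolkit built for engineering plant genomes. It occupies the Module 5 position in the assembly hierarchy and is designed to accept its insert in the reverse orientation relative to the standard layout. The backbone is described only as self-made, and the vector type is not specified. At about 3.5 kb, it is a compact, high-copy E. coli plasmid. It replicates from a ColE1/pUC-type origin and carries β-lactamase (AmpR) under its native bla promoter as the backbone selection marker. A very short fragment annotated as RSF origin is only 23 nt long and is unlikely to be functional.

There is no gene insert. In its place sits a counter-selectable dropout cassette, made up of a chloramphenicol acetyltransferase gene (CmR) with a cat promoter fragment, a partial ccdA sequence and a complete ccdB toxin gene, with a lac UV5 promoter annotated just upstream. CcdB poisons DNA gyrase, so the empty vector has to be maintained in a ccdB-tolerant strain. Dual chloramphenicol and ampicillin selection keeps the cassette intact. When assembled parts replace the cassette, both ccdB and CmR should be lost. Transforming the product into a standard ccdB-sensitive strain under ampicillin selection then eliminates unreacted vector and enriches for correct assemblies.

The feature table does not annotate the restriction sites or overhangs that define the Module 5 position and the reverse orientation, so those details cannot be described from the record. No plant-specific elements, such as T-DNA borders or plant promoters, are annotated. This fits its role as an intermediate cloning vector whose assembled module would be passed on to a higher-level construct.
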