Features (pLannotate 1.2.2; 9 found; start..end, strand, type, name):
      1..23      +  rep_origin     RSF ori (fragment): Plasmids containing the RSF 1030 origin of replication can be propagated in E. coli cells that contain additional plasmids with compatible origins.
     86..116     +  promoter       lac UV5 promoter: E. coli lac promoter with an "up" mutation
    140..169     +  promoter       cat promoter (fragment): promoter of the E. coli cat gene encoding chloramphenicol acetyltransferase
    170..850     +  CDS            CmR: chloramphenicol acetyltransferase confers resistance to chloramphenicol
   1007..1165    +  CDS            ccdA (fragment): CCDA_ECO57 - Also known as H, letA. Experimental evidence at protein level: Swiss-Prot protein existence level 1. Antitoxin component of a type II toxin-antitoxin (TA) system which inhibits the post-segregational killing (PSK) of plasmid-free cells, also referred to as a plasmid addiction system. Binds to and blocks the activity of CcdB; will also remove bound CcdB protein from the CcdB-GyrA complex by forming a CcdA-CcdB complex, a process termed rejuvenation. Functions as a transcriptional corepressor for the ccdAB operon, repression also requires CcdB (By similarity). From Escherichia coli
   1170..1472    +  CDS            ccdB: CCDB_ECOLI - Also known as G, letB, letD. Experimental evidence at protein level: Swiss-Prot protein existence level 1. Toxic component of a type II toxin-antitoxin (TA) system, functioning in plasmid maintainence. Responsible for the post- segregational killing (PSK) of plasmid-free cells, also referred to as a plasmid addiction system. Half-life of over 2 hours. Cell killing by CcdB is accompanied by filamentation, defects in chromosome and plasmid segregation, defects in cell division, formation of anucleate cells, decreased DNA synthesis and plasmid loss. Interferes with the activity of DN
   1557..1657    +  promoter       AmpR promoter: bla
   1658..2518    +  CDS            AmpR: β-lactamase; bla; confers resistance to ampicillin, carbenicillin, and related antibiotics
   2725..3313    +  rep_origin     ori: high-copy-number ColE1/pMB1/pBR322/pUC origin of replication
>Addgene plasmid #197807 | pJMC-5-Reverse | addgene full sequence | sequence record 404814 | Addgene NGS Result
GTCAGTGAGCGAGGAAGCGGAAGAGCGCCCACCTGCTTTTCCTCGGCGCGCCAGCGTGAGACCGGCCGCA
TTAGGCACCCCAGGCTTTACACTTTATGCTTCCGGCTCGTATAATGTGTGGATTTTGAGTTAGGATCCGT
CGAGATTTTCAGGAGCTAAGGAAGCTAAAATGGAGAAAAAAATCACTGGATATACCACCGTTGATATATC
CCAATGGCATCGTAAAGAACATTTTGAGGCATTTCAGTCAGTCGCTCAATGTACCTATAACCAGACCGTT
CAGCTGGATATTACGGCCTTTTTAAAGACCGTAAAGAAAAATAAGCACAAGTTTTATCCGGCCTTTATTC
ACATTCTTGCCCGCCTGATGAATGCTCATCCGGAATTCCGTATGGCAATGAAAGACGGTGAGCTGGTGAT
ATGGGATAGTGTTCACCCTTGTTACACCGTTTTCCATGAGCAAACTGAAACGTTTTCATCGCTCTGGAGT
GAATACCACGACGATTTCCGGCAGTTTCTACACATATATTCGCAAGATGTGGCGTGTTACGGTGAAAACC
TGGCCTATTTCCCTAAAGGGTTTATTGAGAATATGTTTTTCGTTTCAGCCAATCCCTGGGTGAGTTTCAC
CAGTTTTGATTTAAACGTGGCCAATATGGACAACTTCTTCGCCCCCGTTTTCACCATGGGCAAATATTAT
ACGCAAGGCGACAAGGTGCTGATGCCGCTGGCGATTCAGGTTCATCATGCCGTTTGTGATGGCTTCCATG
TCGGCAGAATGCTTAATGAATTACAACAGTACTGCGATGAGTGGCAGGCGGGGCGTAATCTAGAGGATCC
GGCTTACTAAAAGCCAGATAACAGTATGCGTATTTGCGCGCTGATTTTTGCGGTATAAGAATATATACTG
ATATGTATACCCGAAGTATGTCAAAAGGAGGTATGCTATGAAGCAGCGTATTACAGTGACAGTTGACAGC
GACAGCTATCAGTTGCTCAAGGCATATATGATGTCAATATCTCCGGTCTGGTAAGCACAACCATGCAGAA
TGAAGCCCGTCGTCTGCGTGCCGAACGCTGGAAAGCGGAAAATCAGGAAGGGATGGCTGAGGTCGCCCGG
TTTATTGAAATGAACGGCTCTTTTGCTGACGAGAACAGGGGCTGGTGAAATGCAGTTTAAGGTTTACACC
TATAAAAGAGAGAGCCGTTATCGTCTGTTTGTGGATGTACAGAGTGATATTATTGACACGCCCGGGCGAC
GGATGGTGATCCCCCTGGCCAGTGCACGTCTGCTGTCAGATAAAGTCTCCCGTGAACTTTACCCGGTGGT
GCATATCGGGGATGAAAGCTGGCGCATGATGACCACCGATATGGCCAGTGTGCCGGTTTCCGTTATCGGG
GAAGAAGTGGCTGATCTCAGCCACCGCGAAAATGACATCAAAAACGCCATTAACCTGATGTTCTGGGGAA
TATAAGGTCTCTCTCCGAGCTCCGGATTTTGCAGGTGTGATGAAAAGCCTTAGGGTCAGGTGGCACTTTT
CGGGGAAATGTGCGATGAACCCCTATTTGTTTATTTTTCTAAATACATTCAAATATGTATCCGCTAATGA
GACAATAACCCTGATAAATGCTTCAATTATATTGAAAAAGGAAGAGTATGAGTATCCAACATTTCCGTGT
CGCCCTTATTCACTTTTTTGCGGCCTTCTGCCTTCCTGTTTTTGCTCACCCAGAAACGCTGGTGAAAGTA
AAAGATGCTGAAGATCAGTTGGGTGCCCGAGTGGGTTACATTGAACTGGATCTCAACAGCGGCAAAATCT
TAGAGAGTTTTCGCCCCGAAGAACGCTTCCCAATGATGAGCACTTTCAAAGTTCTGCTATGTGGCGCGGT
GTTATCCCGTATTGATGCTGGGCAAGAGCAACTCGGTCGCCGCATACACTATTCTCAGAATGACTTGGTT
GAGTATTCACCAGTCACAGAAAAGCATCTTACGGATGGCATGACAGTAAGAGAATTATGTAGTGCTGCCA
TAACCATGAGTGATAACACTGCGGCCAACTTACTTCTGACAACGATTGGAGGACCGAAGGAGCTAACCGC
TTTTTTGCACAACATGGGGGATCATGTAACTCGCCTTGATCGTTGGGAACCGGAGCTGAATGAAGCCATA
CCAAACGACGAGCGTGACACCACGATGCCTGTAGCAATGGCAACAACTCTCCGCAAACTATTAACTGGCG
AACTACTTACTCTTGCTTCACGCCAGCAACTCATTGACTGGATGGAGGCGGACAAAGTTGCAGGACCACT
TCTGCGCTCGGCACTTCCGGCTGGCTGGTTTATTGCTGATAAATCTGGAGCCGGTGAGCGTGGCTCTCGC
GGTATCATTGCAGCACTGGGGCCAGATGGTAAGCCCTCCCGTATCGTAGTTATCTACACGACGGGGAGTC
AGGCAACTATGGATGAACGAAATAGACAGATCGCTGAGATAGGTGCCTCACTGATTAAGCATTGGTAACT
GTCAGACGAAGGGAAATAAATAGTAGCCCGCCTGATGTGCGGGCTTTTTTTTGGTGGTGGTTACCAGTGT
CGCTTAGCTACCGTAGGTCCTCTTAGGCGGTCCGATTAGCGACATAGTCATCAATGCCTTGACGGCAAAA
TCCCTTAACGTGAGTTTTCGTTCCACTGAGCGTCAGACCCCGTAGAAAAGATCAAAGGATCTTCTTGAGA
TCCTTTTTTTCTGCGCGTAATCTGCTGCTTGCAAACAAAAAAACCACCGCTACCAGCGGTGGTTTGTTTG
CCGGATCAAGAGCTACTAACTCTTTTTCCGAAGGTAACTGGCTTCAGCAGAGCGCAGATACCAAATACTG
TTCTTCTAGTGTAGCCGTAGTTAGGCCACCACTTCAAGAACTCTGTAGCACCGCCTACATACCTCGCTCT
GCTAATCCTGTTACCAGTGGCTGCTGCCAGTGGCGATAAGTCGTGTCTTACCGGGTTGGACTCAAGACGA
TAGTTACAGGATAAGGCGCAGCGGTCGGGCTGAACGGGGGGTTCGTGCTCACAGCCCAGCTTGGAGCGAA
CGACCTACACCGAACTGAGATACCTACAGCGTGAGCTATGAGAAAGCGCCACGCTTCCCGAAGGGAGAAA
GGCGGACAGGTATCCGGTAAGCGGCAGGGTCGGAACAGGAGAGCGCACGAGGGAGCTTCCAGGGGGAAAC
GCCTGGTATCTTTATAGTCCTGTCGGGTTTCGCCACCTCTGACTTGAGCGTCGATTTTTGTGATGCTCGT
CAGGGGGGCGGAGCCTATGGAAAAACGCCAGCAACGCGGCCTTTTTACGGTTCCTGGCCTTTTGCTGGCC
TTTTGCTCACATGTTCTTTCCTGCGTTATCCCCTGATTCTGTGGATAACCGTATTACCGCCTTTGAGTGA
GCTGATACCGCTCGCCGCAGCCGAACGACCGAGCGCAGCGA
